>Addgene plasmid #234022 | makeTCR_Hs.TRBV5-7 | addgene full sequence | sequence record 468336 | Addgene NGS Result
CGTCTCACCATGGGCCCCGGGCTCCTCTGCTGGGTGCTGCTTTGTCCCCTAGGAGAAGGCCCAGTGGACG
CTGGAGTCACCCAAAGTCCCACACACCTGATCAAAACGAGAGGACAGCACGTGACTCTGAGATGCTCTCC
TATCTCTGGGCACACCAGTGTGTCCTCGTACCAACAGGCCCTGGGTCAGGGGCCCCAGTTTATCTTTCAG
TATTATGAGAAAGAAGAGAGAGGAAGAGGAAACTTCCCTGATCAATTCTCAGGTCACCAGTTCCCTAACT
ATAGCTCTGAGCTGAATGTGAACGCCTTGTTGCTAGGGGACTCGGCCCTCTATCTCTGTGTGAGACGCAG
GGAAGATGGCCGCGAAGAAAACGTCATAGCTGTTTCCTGACTGACCATTTAAATCATACCTGACCTCCAT
AGCAGAAAGTCAAAAGCCTCCGACCGGAGGCTTTTGACTTGATCGGCACGTAAGAGGTTCCAACTTTCAC
CATAATGAAATAAGATCACTACCGGGCGTATTTTTTGAGTTATCGAGATTTTCAGGAGCTAAGGAAGCTA
AAATGGAGAAAAAAATCACTGGATATACCACCGTTGATATATCCCAATGGCATCGTAAAGAACATTTTGA
GGCATTTCAGTCAGTTGCTCAATGTACCTATAACCAGACCGTTCAGCTGGATATTACGGCCTTTTTAAAG
ACCGTAAAGAAAAATAAGCACAAGTTTTATCCGGCCTTTATTCACATTCTTGCCCGCCTGATGAATGCTC
ATCCGGAATTTCGTATGGCAATGAAAGACGGTGAGCTGGTGATATGGGATAGTGTTCACCCTTGTTACAC
CGTTTTCCATGAGCAAACTGAAACGTTTTCATCGCTCTGGAGTGAATACCACGACGATTTCCGGCAGTTT
CTACACATATATTCGCAAGATGTGGCGTGTTACGGTGAAAACCTGGCCTATTTCCCTAAAGGGTTTATTG
AGAATATGTTTTTTGTCTCAGCCAATCCCTGGGTGAGTTTCACCAGTTTTGATTTAAACGTGGCCAATAT
GGACAACTTCTTCGCCCCCGTTTTCACCATGGGCAAATATTATACGCAAGGCGACAAGGTGCTGATGCCG
CTGGCGATTCAGGTTCATCATGCCGTTTGTGATGGCTTCCATGTCGGCAGAATGCTTAATGAATTACAAC
AGTACTGCGATGAGTGGCAGGGCGGGGCGTAATGAGGGCCCAAATGTAATCACCTGGCTCACCTTCGGGT
GGGCCTTTCTGCGTTGCTGGCGTTTTTCCATAGGCTCCGCCCCCCTGACGAGCATCACAAAAATCGATGC
TCAAGTCAGAGGTGGCGAAACCCGACAGGACTATAAAGATACCAGGCGTTTCCCCCTGGAAGCTCCCTCG
TGCGCTCTCCTGTTCCGACCCTGCCGCTTACCGGATACCTGTCCGCCTTTCTCCCTTCGGGAAGCGTGGC
GCTTTCTCATAGCTCACGCTGTAGGTATCTCAGTTCGGTGTAGGTCGTTCGCTCCAAGCTGGGCTGTGTG
CACGAACCCCCCGTTCAGCCCGACCGCTGCGCCTTATCCGGTAACTATCGTCTTGAGTCCAACCCGGTAA
GACACGACTTATCGCCACTGGCAGCAGCCACTGGTAACAGGATTAGCAGAGCGAGGTATGTAGGCGGTGC
TACAGAGTTCTTGAAGTGGTGGCCTAACTACGGCTACACTAGAAGAACAGTATTTGGTATCTGCGCTCTG
CTGAAGCCAGTTACCTCGGAAAAAGAGTTGGTAGCTCTTGATCCGGCAAACAAACCACCGCTGGTAGCGG
TGGTTTTTTTGTTTGCAAGCAGCAGATTACGCGCAGAAAAAAAGGATCTCAAGAAGATCCTTTGATTTTC
TACCGAAGAAAGGCCCACCCGTGAAGGTGAGCCAGTGAGTTGATTGCAGTCCAGTTACGCTGGAGTCTGA
GGCTCGTCCTGAATGATATCAAGCTTGAATTCGTTTGTAAAACGACGGCCAGTGCTAACCGTATCGCATT
GGCCATACCTACA
Features (pLannotate 1.2.2; 8 found; start..end, strand, type, name):
     10..339     +  CDS            TRBV5-7: TVB57_HUMAN - Experimental evidence at protein level: Swiss-Prot protein existence level 1. Probable non-functional open reading frame (ORF) of V region of the variable domain of T cell receptor (TR) beta chain (PubMed:24600447). Non-functional ORF generally cannot participate to the synthesis of a productive T cell receptor (TR) chain due to altered V-(D)-J or switch recombination and/or splicing site (at mRNA level) and/or conserved amino acid change (protein level) (PubMed:9619395). Alpha-beta T cell receptors are antigen specific receptors which are essential to the immune response and are
    428..459     +  terminator     tonB terminator: bidirectional E. coli tonB-P14 transcription terminator
    460..562     +  promoter       cat promoter: promoter of the E. coli cat gene encoding chloramphenicol acetyltransferase
    563..1219    +  CDS            cat: CAT_ECOLX - Experimental evidence at protein level: Swiss-Prot protein existence level 1. This enzyme is an effector of chloramphenicol resistance in bacteria. From Escherichia coli. This protein is used as a marker in many commonly used cloning vectors, such as pACYC184.
   1246..1273    +  terminator     T7Te terminator: phage T7 early transcription terminator
   1285..1872    -  rep_origin     ori: high-copy-number ColE1/pMB1/pBR322/pUC origin of replication
   1894..1923    -  terminator     T3Te terminator: phage T3 early transcription terminator
   1995..2014    -  CDS            lacZα (fragment): LacZα fragment of β-galactosidase; lacZ fragment
