[The description below was written by a language model from this plasmid's Addgene catalogue record and pLannotate feature annotations shown in this document.]
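Description:
makeTCR_Hs.TRBV5-7 is a small bacterial part-donor plasmid (about 2.0 kb) belonging to the makeTCR modular system for single-step synthesis of T cell receptors. It is built on the custom pmakeTCR backbone, a minimal synthetic-biology vector of roughly 1.7 kb. The backbone carries a high-copy ColE1/pUC-type origin of replication and a chloramphenicol acetyltransferase gene driven by its native cat promoter, so the plasmid is selected in E. coli with chloramphenicol. Short transcription terminators (tonB, T7Te and T3Te) flank the resistance cassette and origin, which insulates these backbone units from the insert region. A short lacZα fragment is also annotated, probably a remnant of a cloning region. M13 forward and reverse primer sites are listed for sequencing across the insert.

The payload is a synthetic 333 bp segment encoding the human TRBV5-7 gene, a variable (V) region segment of the T cell receptor beta chain. No promoter is associated with the insert, so the plasmid is not an expression construct. It stores a sequence module to be released and joined with other parts. The recorded cloning sites are four-base sequences that are preserved at each end of the insert. This is consistent with defined overhangs used for directional, Golden Gate-style assembly, although the record does not name the enzyme involved. The protein annotation describes TRBV5-7 as a probable non-functional open reading frame that generally does not contribute to productive TCR beta chains. It is presumably included to complete the collection of human TRBV segments. The stated use is as the TRBV component when assembling full TCR constructs with the makeTCR platform.
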