Addgene plasmid #234022: makeTCR_Hs.TRBV5-7
Purpose: Hs TRBV gene for makeTCR assembly
Depositing lab: Michael Platten. Depositing organization: Deutsches Krebsforschungszentrum (DKFZ). Publication: makeTCR: A Modular Platform for Rapid, Flexible, Scalable, Single-Step T Cell Receptor Synthesis. Hamberger M, Neuhoff M-T, Pietrantonio SV, Boschert T, Maldonado Torres C, Errerd A, Tan CL, Lindner JM, Platten M, Green EW. bioRxiv 2025.04.27.647198 10.1101/2025.04.27.647198.
Backbone
  Vector backbone: pmakeTCR
  Backbone manufacturer: custom
  Backbone size w/o insert (bp): 1710
  Vector type: Synthetic Biology
Growth in bacteria
  Bacterial resistance: Chloramphenicol, 25 μg/mL
  Growth temperature: 37°C
  Growth strain: DH5alpha
  Copy number: High Copy
Gene/Insert
  Gene/Insert name: TRBV5-7 (alt name: ENSG00000261484)
  Species: H. sapiens (human)
  Insert size (bp): 333
  Entrez Gene: TRBV5-7 (a.k.a. TCRBV5S7, TCRBV5S7P, TRBV57)
  Promoter: n/a
  Cloning method: Restriction Enzyme; 5′ cloning site CCAT (not destroyed); 3′ cloning site TGTG (not destroyed)
  Sequencing primers: 5′ M13 (-21) Forward; 3′ M13 Reverse
Resource information
  A portion of this plasmid was derived from a plasmid made by: synthetic
Terms and licenses: Academic/Nonprofit Terms; Industry Terms: Not Available to Industry
Depositor comments: Please visit https://doi.org/10.1101/2025.04.27.647198 for bioRxiv preprint.
How to cite: makeTCR_Hs.TRBV5-7 was a gift from Michael Platten (Addgene plasmid # 234022 ; http://n2t.net/addgene:234022 ; RRID:Addgene_234022)
